Addgene plasmid #164701: EWS-GFP
Purpose: Expression of EWS-GFP
Depositing lab: Cheryl Arrowsmith.
Backbone
  Vector backbone: pAcGFP-N3
  Vector type: Mammalian Expression
Growth in bacteria
  Bacterial resistance: Kanamycin, 50 μg/mL
  Growth temperature: 37°C
  Growth strain: DH5alpha
  Copy number: High Copy
Gene/Insert
  Gene/Insert name: EWSR1 (alt name: EWS)
  Species: H. sapiens (human)
  Entrez Gene: EWSR1 (a.k.a. EWS, EWS-FLI1)
  Promoter: CMV
  Tag / fusion protein: AcGFP (C terminal on backbone)
  Cloning method: Ligation Independent Cloning
  Sequencing primers: 5′ CMV forward: 5' CGCAAATGGGCGGTAGGCGTG 3'; 3′ EGFP-N: CGTCGCCGTCCAGCTCGACCAG
Terms and licenses: Academic/Nonprofit Terms; Industry Terms: Not Available to Industry
How to cite: EWS-GFP was a gift from Cheryl Arrowsmith (Addgene plasmid # 164701 ; http://n2t.net/addgene:164701 ; RRID:Addgene_164701)
