[The description below was written by a language model from this plasmid's Addgene catalogue record and pLannotate feature annotations shown in this document.]
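Description:
EWS-GFP is a mammalian expression plasmid of about 6.7 kb, built on the pAcGFP-N3 backbone, that produces human EWSR1 (EWS) fused at its C terminus to the green fluorescent protein AcGFP1. The EWSR1 coding sequence was inserted by ligation-independent cloning between remnants of the multiple cloning site. It sits downstream of the human cytomegalovirus immediate-early enhancer and promoter, which drive strong constitutive transcription in most mammalian cell lines. A short stretch of residual polylinker joins EWSR1 to the mammalian codon-optimized Aequorea coerulescens GFP supplied by the backbone, and an SV40 polyadenylation signal terminates the transcript. The small large T antigen fragment annotated just before this signal is most likely part of the SV40-derived 3′ region rather than a functional coding element.

The plasmid replicates in E. coli from a high-copy ColE1/pUC-type origin and also carries an f1 origin, which allows single-stranded DNA production. Selection relies on one dual-purpose NeoR/KanR cassette encoding the Tn5 aminoglycoside phosphotransferase. A bacterial bla-type promoter expresses it for kanamycin resistance in bacteria, while the SV40 enhancer/early promoter and the HSV TK polyadenylation signal allow G418 selection of stably transfected mammalian cells. The brief ble and bGH poly(A) annotations are fragments and probably not functional parts.

The record gives the purpose only as expression of EWS-GFP. A construct of this design would typically be used for transient or stable transfection to follow the localization, dynamics or interactions of EWSR1 through the fluorescent tag. EWSR1 is an RNA-binding protein implicated in transcriptional regulation, and its gene is known for the oncogenic fusions it forms.
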