Features (pLannotate 1.2.2; 16 found; start..end, strand, type, name):
     54..357     +  enhancer       CMV enhancer: human cytomegalovirus immediate early enhancer
    358..561     +  promoter       CMV promoter: human cytomegalovirus (CMV) immediate early promoter
    584..620     +  misc_feature   MCS (fragment): multiple cloning site
    627..2594    +  CDS            EWSR1: EWS_HUMAN - Also known as EWS. Experimental evidence at protein level: Swiss-Prot protein existence level 1. Might normally function as a transcriptional repressor. EWS- fusion-proteins (EFPS) may play a role in the tumorigenic process. They may disturb gene expression by mimicking, or interfering with the normal function of CTD-POLII within the transcription initiation complex. They may also contribute to an aberrant activation of the fusion protein target genes. From Homo sapiens (Human).
   2595..2633    +  misc_feature   MCS (fragment): multiple cloning site
   2637..3356    +  CDS            AcGFP1: Aequorea coerulescens GFP mammalian codon-optimized
   3372..3455    +  CDS            large T antigen (fragment): large T antigen from SV40 (simian virus 40)
   3478..3599    +  polyA_signal   SV40 poly(A) signal: SV40 polyadenylation signal
   3633..4061    -  rep_origin     f1 ori (sequence partly withheld): f1 bacteriophage origin of replication; arrow indicates direction of (+) strand synthesis
   4088..4192    +  promoter       AmpR promoter: bla
   4194..4551    +  promoter       SV40 promoter: SV40 enhancer and early promoter
   4586..5380    +  CDS            NeoR/KanR: aminoglycoside phosphotransferase from Tn5; aph(3')-II (or nptII); confers resistance to neomycin, kanamycin, and G418 (Geneticin®)
   5401..5553    +  CDS            ble (fragment): BLE_KLEPN - Experimental evidence at protein level: Swiss-Prot protein existence level 1. Binding protein with a strong affinity to the bleomycin family of antibiotics. Binds to CL990; an antimitotic-antibiotic compound. From Klebsiella pneumoniae.
   5612..5659    +  polyA_signal   HSV TK poly(A) signal: herpes simplex virus thymidine kinase polyadenylation signal (Cole and Stacy, 1985)
   5750..5766    -  polyA_signal   bGH poly(A) signal (fragment): bovine growth hormone polyadenylation signal
   5988..6576    +  rep_origin     ori: high-copy-number ColE1/pMB1/pBR322/pUC origin of replication
>Addgene plasmid #164701 | EWS-GFP | addgene full sequence | sequence record 327076 | Addgene NGS Result
TAATAGTAATCAATTACGGGGTCATTAGTTCATAGCCCATATATGGAGTTCCGCGTTACATAACTTACGG
TAAATGGCCCGCCTGGCTGACCGCCCAACGACCCCCGCCCATTGACGTCAATAATGACGTATGTTCCCAT
AGTAACGCCAATAGGGACTTTCCATTGACGTCAATGGGTGGAGTATTTACGGTAAACTGCCCACTTGGCA
GTACATCAAGTGTATCATATGCCAAGTACGCCCCCTATTGACGTCAATGACGGTAAATGGCCCGCCTGGC
ATTATGCCCAGTACATGACCTTATGGGACTTTCCTACTTGGCAGTACATCTACGTATTAGTCATCGCTAT
TACCATGGTGATGCGGTTTTGGCAGTACATCAATGGGCGTGGATAGCGGTTTGACTCACGGGGATTTCCA
AGTCTCCACCCCATTGACGTCAATGGGAGTTTGTTTTGGCACCAAAATCAACGGGACTTTCCAAAATGTC
GTAACAACTCCGCCCCATTGACGCAAATGGGCGGTAGGCGTGTACGGTGGGAGGTCTATATAAGCAGAGC
TGGTTTAGTGAACCGTCAGATCCGCTAGCGCTACCGGACTCAGATCTCGAGCTCAAGCTTGCCACCATGG
CGTCCACGGATTACAGTACCTATAGCCAAGCTGCAGCGCAGCAGGGCTACAGTGTTTACACCGCCCAGCC
CACTCAAGGATATGCACGGACCACCCAGGCATATGGGCAACAAAGCTATGGAACCTATGGACAGCCCACT
GATGTCAGCTATACCCAGGCTCAGACCACTGCAACCTATGGGCAGACCGCCTATGCAACTTCTTATGGAC
AGCCTCCCACTGGTTATACTACTCCAACTGCCCCCCAGGCATACAGCCAGCCTGTCCAGGGGTATGGCAC
TGGTGCTTATGATACCACCACTGCTACAGTCACCACCACCCAGGCCTCCTATGCAGCTCAGTCTGCATAT
GGCACTCAGCCTGCTTATCCAGCCTATGGGCAGCAGCCAGCAGCCACTGCACCTACAAGACCGCAGGATG
GAAACAAGCCCACTGAGACTAGTCAACCTCAATCTAGCACAGGGGGTTACAACCAGCCCAGCCTAGGATA
TGGACAGAGTAACTACAGTTATCCCCAGGTACCTGGGAGCTACCCCATGCAGCCAGTCACTGCACCTCCA
TCCTACCCTCCTACCAGCTATTCCTCTACACAGCCGACTAGTTATGATCAGAGCAGTTACTCTCAGCAGA
ACACCTATGGGCAACCGAGCAGCTATGGACAGCAGAGTAGCTATGGTCAACAAAGCAGCTATGGGCAGCA
GCCTCCCACTAGTTACCCACCCCAAACTGGATCCTACAGCCAAGCTCCAAGTCAATATAGCCAACAGAGC
AGCAGCTACGGGCAGCAGAGTTCATTCCGACAGGACCACCCCAGTAGCATGGGTGTTTATGGGCAGGAGT
CTGGAGGATTTTCCGGACCAGGAGAGAACCGGAGCATGAGTGGCCCTGATAACCGGGGCAGGGGAAGAGG
GGGATTTGATCGTGGAGGCATGAGCAGAGGTGGGCGGGGAGGAGGACGCGGTGGAATGGGCAGCGCTGGA
GAGCGAGGTGGCTTCAATAAGCCTGGTGGACCCATGGATGAAGGACCAGATCTTGATCTAGGCCCACCTG
TAGATCCAGATGAAGACTCTGACAACAGTGCAATTTATGTACAAGGATTAAATGACAGTGTGACTCTAGA
TGATCTGGCAGACTTCTTTAAGCAGTGTGGGGTTGTTAAGATGAACAAGAGAACTGGGCAACCCATGATC
CACATCTACCTGGACAAGGAAACAGGAAAGCCCAAAGGCGATGCCACAGTGTCCTATGAAGACCCACCCA
CTGCCAAGGCTGCCGTGGAATGGTTTGATGGGAAAGATTTTCAAGGGAGCAAACTTAAAGTCTCCCTTGC
TCGGAAGAAGCCTCCAATGAACAGTATGCGGGGTGGTCTGCCACCCCGTGAGGGCAGAGGCATGCCACCA
CCACTCCGTGGAGGTCCAGGAGGCCCAGGAGGTCCTGGGGGACCCATGGGTCGCATGGGAGGCCGTGGAG
GAGATAGAGGAGGCTTCCCTCCAAGAGGACCCCGGGGTTCCCGAGGGAACCCCTCTGGAGGAGGAAACGT
CCAGCACCGAGCTGGAGACTGGCAGTGTCCCAATCCGGGTTGTGGAAACCAGAACTTCGCCTGGAGAACA
GAGTGCAACCAGTGTAAGGCCCCAAAGCCTGAAGGCTTCCTCCCGCCACCCTTTCCGCCCCCGGGTGGTG
ATCGTGGCAGAGGTGGCCCTGGTGGCATGCGGGGAGAAAGAGGTGGCCTCATGGATCGTGGTGGTCCCGG
TGGAATGTTCAGAGGTGGCCGTGGTGGAGACAGAGGTGGCTTCCGTGGTGGCCGGGGCATGGACCGAGGT
GGCTTTGGTGGAGGAAGACGAGGTGGCCCTGGGGGGCCCCCTGGACCTTTGATGGAACAGATGGGAGGAA
GAAGAGGAGGACGTGGAGGACCTGGAAAAATGGATAAAGGCGAGCACCGTCAGGAGCGCAGAGATCGGCC
CTACTCGAATTCTGCAGTCGACGGTACCGCGGGCCCGGGATCCATCATGGTGAGCAAGGGCGCCGAGCTG
TTCACCGGCATCGTGCCCATCCTGATCGAGCTGAATGGCGATGTGAATGGCCACAAGTTCAGCGTGAGCG
GCGAGGGCGAGGGCGATGCCACCTACGGCAAGCTGACCCTGAAGTTCATCTGCACCACCGGCAAGCTGCC
TGTGCCCTGGCCCACCCTGGTGACCACCCTGAGCTACGGCGTGCAGTGCTTCTCACGCTACCCCGATCAC
ATGAAGCAGCACGACTTCTTCAAGAGCGCCATGCCTGAGGGCTACATCCAGGAGCGCACCATCTTCTTCG
AGGATGACGGCAACTACAAGTCGCGCGCCGAGGTGAAGTTCGAGGGCGATACCCTGGTGAATCGCATCGA
GCTGACCGGCACCGATTTCAAGGAGGATGGCAACATCCTGGGCAATAAGATGGAGTACAACTACAACGCC
CACAATGTGTACATCATGACCGACAAGGCCAAGAATGGCATCAAGGTGAACTTCAAGATCCGCCACAACA
TCGAGGATGGCAGCGTGCAGCTGGCCGACCACTACCAGCAGAATACCCCCATCGGCGATGGCCCTGTGCT
GCTGCCCGATAACCACTACCTGTCCACCCAGAGCGCCCTGTCCAAGGACCCCAACGAGAAGCGCGATCAC
ATGATCTACTTCGGCTTCGTGACCGCCGCCGCCATCACCCACGGCATGGATGAGCTGTACAAGTGAGCGG
CCGCGACTCTAGATCATAATCAGCCATACCACATTTGTAGAGGTTTTACTTGCTTTAAAAAACCTCCCAC
ACCTCCCCCTGAACCTGAAACATAAAATGAATGCAATTGTTGTTGTTAACTTGTTTATTGCAGCTTATAA
TGGTTACAAATAAAGCAATAGCATCACAAATTTCACAAATAAAGCATTTTTTTCACTGCATTCTAGTTGT
GGTTTGTCCAAACTCATCAATGTATCTTAAGGCGTAAATTGTAAGCGTTAATATTTTGTTAAAATTCGCG
TTAAATTTTTGTTAAATCAGCTCATTTTTTAACCAATAGGCCGAAATCGGCAAAATCCCTTATAAATCAA
AAGAATAGACCGAGATAGGGT
[37 nt withheld, positions 3732-3768]
AAAGAACGTGGACTCCAACGTCAAAGG
[49 nt withheld, positions 3796-3844]
T
[91 nt withheld, positions 3846-3936]
G
[124 nt withheld, positions 3938-4061]
CAGGTGGCACTTTTCGGGGAAATGTGCGCGGAACCCCTATTTGTTTATTTTTCTAAATACATTCAAATAT
GTATCCGCTCATGAGACAATAACCCTGATAAATGCTTCAATAATATTGAAAAAGGAAGAGTCCTGAGGCG
GAAAGAACCAGCTGTGGAATGTGTGTCAGTTAGGGTGTGGAAAGTCCCCAGGCTCCCCAGCAGGCAGAAG
TATGCAAAGCATGCATCTCAATTAGTCAGCAACCAGGTGTGGAAAGTCCCCAGGCTCCCCAGCAGGCAGA
AGTATGCAAAGCATGCATCTCAATTAGTCAGCAACCATAGTCCCGCCCCTAACTCCGCCCATCCCGCCCC
TAACTCCGCCCAGTTCCGCCCATTCTCCGCCCCATGGCTGACTAATTTTTTTTATTTATGCAGAGGCCGA
GGCCGCCTCGGCCTCTGAGCTATTCCAGAAGTAGTGAGGAGGCTTTTTTGGAGGCCTAGGCTTTTGCAAA
GATCGATCAAGAGACAGGATGAGGATCGTTTCGCATGATTGAACAAGATGGATTGCACGCAGGTTCTCCG
GCCGCTTGGGTGGAGAGGCTATTCGGCTATGACTGGGCACAACAGACAATCGGCTGCTCTGATGCCGCCG
TGTTCCGGCTGTCAGCGCAGGGGCGCCCGGTTCTTTTTGTCAAGACCGACCTGTCCGGTGCCCTGAATGA
ACTGCAAGACGAGGCAGCGCGGCTATCGTGGCTGGCCACGACGGGCGTTCCTTGCGCAGCTGTGCTCGAC
GTTGTCACTGAAGCGGGAAGGGACTGGCTGCTATTGGGCGAAGTGCCGGGGCAGGATCTCCTGTCATCTC
ACCTTGCTCCTGCCGAGAAAGTATCCATCATGGCTGATGCAATGCGGCGGCTGCATACGCTTGATCCGGC
TACCTGCCCATTCGACCACCAAGCGAAACATCGCATCGAGCGAGCACGTACTCGGATGGAAGCCGGTCTT
GTCGATCAGGATGATCTGGACGAAGAGCATCAGGGGCTCGCGCCAGCCGAACTGTTCGCCAGGCTCAAGG
CGAGCATGCCCGACGGCGAGGATCTCGTCGTGACCCATGGCGATGCCTGCTTGCCGAATATCATGGTGGA
AAATGGCCGCTTTTCTGGATTCATCGACTGTGGCCGGCTGGGTGTGGCGGACCGCTATCAGGACATAGCG
TTGGCTACCCGTGATATTGCTGAAGAGCTTGGCGGCGAATGGGCTGACCGCTTCCTCGTGCTTTACGGTA
TCGCCGCTCCCGATTCGCAGCGCATCGCCTTCTATCGCCTTCTTGACGAGTTCTTCTGAGCGGGACTCTG
GGGTTCGAAATGACCGACCAAGCGACGCCCAACCTGCCATCACGAGATTTCGATTCCACCGCCGCCTTCT
ATGAAAGGTTGGGCTTCGGAATCGTTTTCCGGGACGCCGGCTGGATGATCCTCCAGCGCGGGGATCTCAT
GCTGGAGTTCTTCGCCCACCCTAGGGGGAGGCTAACTGAAACACGGAAGGAGACAATACCGGAAGGAACC
CGCGCTATGACGGCAATAAAAAGACAGAATAAAACGCACGGTGTTGGGTCGTTTGTTCATAAACGCGGGG
TTCGGTCCCAGGGCTGGCACTCTGTCGATACCCCACCGAGACCCCATTGGGGCCAATACGCCCGCGTTTC
TTCCTTTTCCCCACCCCACCCCCCAAGTTCGGGTGAAGGCCCAGGGCTCGCAGCCAACGTCGGGGCGGCA
GGCCCTGCCATAGCCTCAGGTTACTCATATATACTTTAGATTGATTTAAAACTTCATTTTTAATTTAAAA
GGATCTAGGTGAAGATCCTTTTTGATAATCTCATGACCAAAATCCCTTAACGTGAGTTTTCGTTCCACTG
AGCGTCAGACCCCGTAGAAAAGATCAAAGGATCTTCTTGAGATCCTTTTTTTCTGCGCGTAATCTGCTGC
TTGCAAACAAAAAAACCACCGCTACCAGCGGTGGTTTGTTTGCCGGATCAAGAGCTACCAACTCTTTTTC
CGAAGGTAACTGGCTTCAGCAGAGCGCAGATACCAAATACTGTTCTTCTAGTGTAGCCGTAGTTAGGCCA
CCACTTCAAGAACTCTGTAGCACCGCCTACATACCTCGCTCTGCTAATCCTGTTACCAGTGGCTGCTGCC
AGTGGCGATAAGTCGTGTCTTACCGGGTTGGACTCAAGACGATAGTTACCGGATAAGGCGCAGCGGTCGG
GCTGAACGGGGGGTTCGTGCACACAGCCCAGCTTGGAGCGAACGACCTACACCGAACTGAGATACCTACA
GCGTGAGCTATGAGAAAGCGCCACGCTTCCCGAAGGGAGAAAGGCGGACAGGTATCCGGTAAGCGGCAGG
GTCGGAACAGGAGAGCGCACGAGGGAGCTTCCAGGGGGAAACGCCTGGTATCTTTATAGTCCTGTCGGGT
TTCGCCACCTCTGACTTGAGCGTCGATTTTTGTGATGCTCGTCAGGGGGGCGGAGCCTATGGAAAAACGC
CAGCAACGCGGCCTTTTTACGGTTCCTGGCCTTTTGCTGGCCTTTTGCTCACATGTTCTTTCCTGCGTTA
TCCCCTGATTCTGTGGATAACCGTATTACCGCCATGCATTAGTTAT
